>Addgene plasmid | iC13 PB-TO-oNgn2-BFP-puro Sequencing Result | analyzer sequence | sequence record 403381
GCGGGGAGAGGCGGTTTGCGTATTGGGCGCTCTTCCGCTTCCTCGCTCACTGACTCGCTGCGCTCGGTCG
TTCGGCTGCGGCGAGCGGTATCAGCTCACTCAAAGGACGGCCGCACATGTAAGGAAAATTTTAGGGATGT
TAAAGAAAAAAATAACACAAAACAAAATATAAAAAAAATCTAACCTCAAGTCAAGGCTTTTCTATGGAAT
AAGGAATGGACAGCAGGGGGCTGTTTCATATACTGATGACCTCTTTATAGCCAACCTTTGTTCATGGCAG
CCAGCATATGGGCATATGTTGCCAAACTCTAAACCAAATACTCATTCTGATGTTTTAAATGATTTGCCCT
CCCATATGTCCTTCCGAGTGAGAGACACAAAAAATTCCAACACACTATTGCAATGAAAATAAATTTCCTT
TATTAGCCAGAAGTCAGATGCTCAAGGGGCTTCATGATGTCCCCATAATTTTTGGCAGAGGGAAAAAGAT
CTCAGTGGTATTTGTGAGCCAGGGCATTGGCCACACCAGTCACCACCTTCTGATAGGCAGCCTGCACCTG
AGGAGTGAATTCACGCGTTTTAGCCTGGCAGCATATCGAGATCGAAGTCATCGAGAGCGTCAGCAGGGAG
CATATCCAGATCAAAATCATCCAGGGCATCGGCGGGCAGCATGTCCAGGTCGAAGTCGTCCAGGGCGTCG
GTGGGTCCGCCGCTCTCGCACTTCAGCTGCTTCTCGAGGCCGCAGATGATCAGTTCCAGGCCGAACAGGA
AGGCGGGCTCGGCGCCCTGTCTGTCGAACAGCTCGATGGCCTGCTTCAGCAGGGGGGGCATGCTGTCGGT
GGTGGGTGTCTCTCTTTCCTCTTTGGCGACCTGGTGTTCCTGTTCTTCCAGCACGCAGCCCAGGGTGAAG
TGGCCCACGGCGCTCAGGGCGTACAGGGCGTTTTCCAGGCTGAAGCCCTGCTGGCACAGGAAGGCCAGCT
GGTTTTCCAGTGTCTCGTACTGCTTCTCGGTGGGTCTGGTGCCCAGGTGCACTTTGGCGCCGTCCCGGTG
GCTCAGCAGGGCGCATCTGTAGCTCTTGGCGTTGTTCCGCAGGAAGTCCTGCCAGCTCTCGCCTTCCAGA
GGGCAGCTGTGGGTGTGGTGCCGGTCCAGCATCTCGATGGGCAGGGCGTCCAGCAGGGCCCGCTTGTTCT
TCACGTGCCAGTACAGGGTGGGCTGTTCCACGCCCAGTTTCTGGGCCAGCTTCCGGGTGGTCAGGCCCTC
GATGCCCACGCCGTTCAGCAGTTCCAGGGCGCTGTTGATCACTTTGCTCTTGTCCAGCCGGCTCATGTCG
ACATTCTTTGCCAAAATGATGAGACAGCACAATAACCAGCACGTTGCCCAGGAGCTGTAGGAAAAAGAAG
AAGGCATGAACATGGTTAGCAGAGGCTCTAGAGCCGCCGGTCACACGCCAGAAGCCGAACCCCGCCCTGC
CCCGTCCCCCCCGAAGGCAGCCGTCCCCCCGCGGACAGCCCCGAGGCTGGAGAGGGAGAAGGGGACGGCG
GCGCGGCGACGCACGAAGGCCCTCCCCGCCCATTTCCTTCCTGCCGGCGCCGCACCGCTTCGCCCCGCGC
CCGCTAGAGGGGGTGCGGCGGCGCCTCCCAGATTTCGGCTCCGCACAGATTTGGGACAAAGGAAGTCCCT
GCGCCCTCTCGCACGATTACCATAAAAGGCAATGGCTGCGGCTCGCCGCGCCTCGACAGCCGCCGGCGCT
CCGGGGGCCGCCGCGCCCCTCCCCCGAGCCCTCCCCGGCCCGAGGCGGCCCCGCCCCGCCCGGCACCCCC
ACCTGCCGCCACCCCCCGCCCGGCACGGCGAGCCCCGCGCCACGCCCCGTACGGAGCCCCGCACCCGAAG
CCGGGCCGTGCTCAGCAACTCGGGGAGGGGGGTGCAGGGGGGGTTGCAGCCCGACCGACGCGCCCACACC
CCCTGCTCACCCCCCCACGCACACACCCCGCACGCAGCCTTTGTTCCCCTCGCAGCCCCCCCCGCACCGC
GGGGCACCGCCCCCGGCCGCGCTCCCCTCGCGCACACTGCGGAGCGCACAAAGCCCCGCGCCGCGCCCGC
AGCGCTCACAGCCGCCGGGCAGCGCGGAGCCGCACGCGGCGCTCCCCACGCACACACACACGCACGCACC
CCCCGAGCCGCTCCCCCCGCACAAAGGGCCCTCCCGGAGCCCCTCAAGGCTTTCACGCAGCCACAGAAAA
GAAACAAGCCGTCATTAAACCAAGCGCTAATTACAGCCCGGAGGAGAAGGGCCGTCCCGCCCGCTCACCT
GTGGGAGTAACGCGGTCAGTCAGAGCCGGGGCGGGCGGCGCGAGGCGGCGGCGGAGCGGGGCACGGGGCG
AAGGCAGCGCGCAGCGACTCCCGCCCGCCGCGCGCTTCGCTTTTTATAGGGCCGCCGCCGCCGCCGCCTC
GCCATAAAAGGAAACTTTCGGAGCGCGCCGCTCTGATTGGCTGCCGCCGCACCTCTCCGCCTCGCCCCGC
CCCGCCCCTCGCCCCGCCCCGCCCCGCCTGGCGCGCGCCCCCCCCCCCCCCCCGCCCCCATCGCTGCACA
AAATAATTAAAAAATAAATAAATACAAAATTGGGGGTGGGGAGGGGGGGGAGATGGGGAGAGTGAAGCAG
AACGTGGGGCTCACCTCGACCATGGTAATAGCGATGACTAATACGTAGATGTACTGCCAAGTAGGAAAGT
CCCATAAGGTCATGTACTGGGCATAATGCCAGGCGGGCCATTTACCGTCATTGACGTCAATAGGGGGCGT
ACTTGGCATATGATACACTTGATGTACTGCCAAGTGGGCAGTTTACCGTAAATACTCCACCCATTGACGT
CAATGGAAAGTCCCTATTGGCGTTACTATGGGAACATACGTCATTATTGACGTCAATGGGCGGGGGTCGT
TGGGCGGTCAGCCAGGCGGGCCATTTACCGTAAGTTATGTAACGCGGAACTCCATATATGGGCTATGAAC
TAATGACCCCGTAATTGATTACTATTAATAACTAGTCAATAATCAATGTCAATAAAATATCTTTATTTTC
ATTACATCTGTGTGTTGGTTTTTTGTGTGAATCGATAGTACTAACATACGCTCTCCATCAAAACAAAACG
AAACAAAACAAACTAGCAAAATAGGCTGTCCCCAGTGCAAGTGCAGGTGCCAGAACATTTCTCTGAGCTC
ACGGGGACAGCCCCCCCCCAAAGCCCCCAGGGATGTAATTACGTCCCTCCCCCGCTAGGGGGCAGCAGCG
AGCCGCCCGGGGCTCCGCTCCGGTCCGGCGCTCCCCCCGCATCCCCGAGCCGGCAGCGTGCGGGGACAGC
CCGGGCACGGGGAAGGTGGCACGGGATCGCTTTCCTCTGAACGCTTCTCGCTGCTCTTTGAGCCTGCAGA
CACCTGGGGGGATACGGGGAAAAAGCTTTAGGCTGAAAGAGAGATTTAGAATGACAGAATCATAGAACGG
CCTGGGTTGCAAAGGAGCACAGTGCTCATCCAGATCCAACCCCCTGCTATGTGCAGGGTCATCAACCAGC
AGCCCAGGCTGCCCAGAGCCACATCCAGCCTGGCCTTGAATGCCTGCAGGGATGGGGCATCCACAGCCTC
CTTGGGCAACCTGTTCAGTGCGTCACCACCCTCTGGGGGAAAAACTGCCTCCTCATATCCAACCCAAACC
TCCCCTGTCTCAGTGTAAAGCCATTCCCCCTTGTCCTATCAAGGGGGAGTTTGCTGTGACATTGTTGGTC
TGGGGTGACACATGTTTGCCAATTCAGTGCATCACGGAGAGGCAGATCTTGGGGATAAGGAAGTGCAGGA
CAGCATGGACGTGGGACATGCAGGTGTTGAGGGCTCTGGGACACTCTCCAAGTCACAGCGTTCAGAACAG
CCTTAAGGATAAGAAGATAGGATAGAAGGACAAAGAGCAAGTTAAAACCCAGCATGGAGAGGAGCACAAA
AAGGCCACAGACACTGCTGGTCCCTGTGTCTGAGCCTGCATGTTTGATGGTGTCTGGATGCAAGCAGAAG
GGGTGGAAGAGCTTGCCTGGAGAGATACAGCTGGGTCAGTAGGACTGGGACAGGCAGCTGGAGAATTGCC
ATGTAGATGTTCATACAATCGTCAAATCATGAAGGCTGGAAAAGCCCTCCAAGATCCCCAAGACCAACCC
CAACCCACCCACCGTGCCCACTGGCCATGTCCCTCAGTGCCACATCCCCACAGTTCTTCATCACCTCCAG
GGACGGTGACCCCCCCACCTCCGTGGGCAGCTGTGCCACTGCAGCACCGCTCTTTGGAGAAGGTAAATCT
TGCTAAATCCAGCCCGACCCTCCCCTGGCACAACGTAAGGCCATTATCTCTCATCCAACTCCAGGACGGA
GTCAGTGAGAATATTATAACTTCGTATAGCATACATTATACGAAGTTATGGGCAGAGCGCACATCGCCCA
CAGTCCCCGAGAAGTTGGGGGGAGGGGTCGGCAATTGAACCGGTGCCTAGAGAAGGTGGCGCGGGGTAAA
CTGGGAAAGTGATGTCGTGTACTGGCTCCGCCTTTTTCCCGAGGGTGGGGGAGAACCGTATATAAGTGCA
GTAGTCGCCGTGAACGTTCTTTTTCGCAACGGGTTTGCCGCCAGAACACAGGTAAGTGCCGTGTGTGGTT
CCCGCGGGCCTGGCCTCTTTACGGGTTATGGCCCTTGCGTGCCTTGAATTACTTCCACCTGGCTGCAGTA
CGTGATTCTTGATCCCGAGCTTCGGGTTGGAAGTGGGTGGGAGAGTTCGAGGCCTTGCGCTTAAGGAGCC
CCTTCGCCTCGTGCTTGAGTTGAGGCCTGGCCTGGGCGCTGGGGCCGCCGCGTGCGAATCTGGTGGCACC
TTCGCGCCTGTCTCGCTGCTTTCGATAAGTCTCTAGCCATTTAAAATTTTTGATGACCTGCTGCGACGCT
TTTTTTCTGGCAAGATAGTCTTGTAAATGCGGGCCAAGATCTGCACACTGGTATTTCGGTTTTTGGGGCC
GCGGGCGGCGACGGGGCCCGTGCGTCCCAGCGCACATGTTCGGCGAGGCGGGGCCTGCGAGCGCGGCCAC
CGAGAATCGGACGGGGGTAGTCTCAAGCTGGCCGGCCTGCTCTGGTGCCTGGCCTCGCGCCGCCGTGTAT
CGCCCCGCCCTGGGCGGCAAGGCTGGCCCGGTCGGCACCAGTTGCGTGAGCGGAAAGATGGCCGCTTCCC
GGCCCTGCTGCAGGGAGCTCAAAATGGAGGACGCGGCGCTCGGGAGAGCGGGCGGGTGAGTCACCCACAC
AAAGGAAAAGGGCCTTTCCGTCCTCAGCCGTCGCTTCATGTGACTCCACGGAGTACCGGGCGCCGTCCAG
GCACCTCGATTAGTTCTCGCGCTTTTGGAGTACGTCGTCTTTAGGTTGGGGGGAGGGGTTTTATGCGATG
GAGTTTCCCCACACTGAGTGGGTGGAGACTGAAGTTAGGCCAGCTTGGCACTTGATGTAATTCTCCTTGG
AATTTGCCCTTTTTGAGTTTGGATCTTGGTTCATTCTCAAGCCTCAGACAGTGGTTCAAAGTTTTTTTCT
TCCATTTCAGGTGTCGTGATTTAAATCCCACCATGACCGAGTACAAGCCCACGGTGCGCCTCGCCACCCG
CGACGACGTCCCCAGGGCCGTACGCACCCTCGCCGCCGCGTTCGCCGACTACCCCGCCACGCGCCACACC
GTCGATCCGGACCGCCACATCGAGCGGGTCACCGAGCTGCAAGAACTCTTCCTCACGCGCGTCGGGCTCG
ACATCGGCAAGGTGTGGGTCGCGGACGACGGCGCCGCCGTGGCGGTCTGGACCACGCCGGAGAGCGTCGA
AGCGGGGGCGGTGTTCGCCGAGATCGGCCCGCGCATGGCCGAGTTGAGCGGTTCCCGGCTGGCCGCGCAG
CAACAGATGGAAGGCCTCCTGGCGCCGCACCGGCCCAAGGAGCCCGCGTGGTTCCTGGCCACCGTCGGAG
TCTCGCCCGACCACCAGGGCAAGGGTCTGGGCAGCGCCGTCGTGCTCCCCGGAGTGGAGGCGGCCGAGCG
CGCCGGGGTGCCCGCCTTCCTGGAGACCTCCGCGCCCCGCAACCTCCCCTTCTACGAGCGGCTCGGCTTC
ACCGTCACCGCCGACGTCGAGGTGCCCGAAGGACCGCGCACCTGGTGCATGACCCGCAAGCCCGGTGCCG
GATCGGGAGAGGGCAGAGGAAGTCTGCTAACATGCGGTGACGTCGAGGAGAATCCTGGCCCACCGGTCCC
TGCCGCTAAACGGGTCAAACTCGACGGCGGTTCTGGAGGTCCTGCTGCAAAGCGCGTTAAGTTGGATGGA
GGGTCAGGGGGAGCCACCGCCACCATGGTGTCTAAGGGCGAAGAGCTGATTAAGGAGAACATGCACATGA
AGCTGTACATGGAGGGCACCGTGGACAACCATCACTTCAAGTGCACATCCGAGGGCGAAGGCAAGCCCTA
CGAGGGCACCCAGACCATGAGAATCAAGGTGGTCGAGGGCGGCCCTCTCCCCTTCGCCTTCGACATCCTG
GCTACTAGCTTCCTCTACGGCAGCAAGACCTTCATCAACCACACCCAGGGCATCCCCGACTTCTTCAAGC
AGTCCTTCCCTGAGGGCTTCACATGGGAGAGAGTCACCACATACGAAGACGGGGGCGTGCTGACCGCTAC
CCAGGACACCAGCCTCCAGGACGGCTGCCTCATCTACAACGTCAAGATCAGAGGGGTGAACTTCACATCC
AACGGCCCTGTGATGCAGAAGAAAACACTCGGCTGGGAGGCCTTCACCGAGACGCTGTACCCCGCTGACG
GCGGCCTGGAAGGCAGAAACGACATGGCCCTGAAGCTCGTGGGCGGGAGCCATCTGATCGCAAACGCCAA
GACCACATATAGATCCAAGAAACCCGCTAAGAACCTCAAGATGCCTGGCGTCTACTATGTGGACTACAGA
CTGGAAAGAATCAAGGAGGCCAACAACGAGACCTACGTCGAGCAGCACGAGGTGGCAGTGGCCAGATACT
GCGACCTCCCTAGCAAACTGGGGCACAAGCTTAATTAGGCGGCCGCTAAGAATTCTGTGCCTTCTAGTTG
CCAGCCATCTGTTGTTTGCCCCTCCCCCGTGCCTTCCTTGACCCTGGAAGGTGCCACTCCCACTGTCCTT
TCCTAATAAAATGAGGAAATTGCATCGCATTGTCTGAGTAGGTGTCATTCTATTCTGGGGGGTGGGGTGG
GGCAGGACAGCAAGGGGGAGGATTGGGAAGACAATAGCAGGCATGCTGGGGATGCGGTGGGCTCTATGGA
TAACTTCGTATAGCATACATTATACGAAGTTATTTGGTATGGCTTTTTCCCCGTATCCCCCCAGGTGTCT
GCAGGCTCAAAGAGCAGCGAGAAGCGTTCAGAGGAAAGCGATCCCGTGCCACCTTCCCCGTGCCCGGGCT
GTCCCCGCACGCTGCCGGCTCGGGGATGCGGGGGGAGCGCCGGACCGGAGCGGAGCCCCGGGCGGCTCGC
TGCTGCCCCCTAGCGGGGGAGGGACGTAATTACATCCCTGGGGGCTTTGGGGGGGGGCTGTCCCTGATTC
TATAACAAGAAAATATATATATAATAAGTTATCACGTAAGTAGAACATGAAATAACAATATAATTATCGT
ATGAGTTAAATCTTAAAAGTCACGTAAAAGATAATCATGCGTCATTTTGACTCACGCGGTCGTTATAGTT
CAAAATCAGTGACACTTACCGCATTGACAAGCACGCCTCACGGGAGCTCCAAGCGGCGACTGAGATGTCC
TAAATGCACAGCGACGGATTCGCGCTATTTAGAAAGAGAGAGCAATATTTCAAGAATGCATGCGTCAATT
TTACGCAGACTATCTTTCTAGGGTTAATCTAGCTGCATCAGGATCATATCGTCGGGTCTTTTTTCCGGCT
CAGTCATCGCCCAAGCTGGCGCTATCTGGGCATCGGGGAGGAAGAAGCCCGTGCCTTTTCCCGCGAGGTT
GAAGCGGCATGGAAAGAGTTTGCCGAGGATGACTGCTGCTGCATTGACGTTGAGCGAAAACGCACGTTTA
CCATGATGATTCGGGAAGGTGTGGCCATGCACGCCTTTAACGGTGAACTGTTCGTTCAGGCCACCTGGGA
TACCAGTTCGTCGCGGCTTTTCCGGACACAGTTCCGGATGGTCAGCCCGAAGCGCATCAGCAACCCGAAC
AATACCGGCGACAGCCGGAACTGCCGTGCCGGTGTGCAGATTAATGACAGCGGTGCGGCGCTGGGATATT
ACGTCAGCGAGGACGGGTATCCTGGCTGGATGCCGCAGAAATGGACATGGATACCCCGTGAGTTACCCGG
CGGGCGCGCTTGGCGTAATCATGGTCATAGCTGTTTCCTGTGTGAAATTGTTATCCGCTCACAATTCCAC
ACAACATACGAGCCGGAAGCATAAAGTGTAAAGCCTGGGGTGCCTAATGAGTGAGCTAACTCACATTAAT
TGCGTTGCGCTCACTGCCCGCTTTCCAGTCGGGAAACCTGTCGTGCCAGCTGCATTAATGAATCGGCCAA
CGCGCGGGGAGAGGCGGTTTGCGTATTGGGCGCTCTTCCGCTTCCTCGCTCACTGACTCGCTGCGCTCGG
TCGTTCGGCTGCGGCGAGCGGTATCAGCTCACTCAAAGGCGGTAATACGGTTATCCACAGAATCAGGGGA
TAACGCAGGAAAGAACATGTGAGCAAAAGGCCAGCAAAAGGCCAGGAACCGTAAAAAGGCCGCGTTGCTG
GCGTTTTTCCATAGGCTCCGCCCCCCTGACGAGCATCACAAAAATCGACGCTCAAGTCAGAGGTGGCGAA
ACCCGACAGGACTATAAAGATACCAGGCGTTTCCCCCTGGAAGCTCCCTCGTGCGCTCTCCTGTTCCGAC
CCTGCCGCTTACCGGATACCTGTCCGCCTTTCTCCCTTCGGGAAGCGTGGCGCTTTCTCATAGCTCACGC
TGTAGGTATCTCAGTTCGGTGTAGGTCGTTCGCTCCAAGCTGGGCTGTGTGCACGAACCCCCCGTTCAGC
CCGACCGCTGCGCCTTATCCGGTAACTATCGTCTTGAGTCCAACCCGGTAAGACACGACTTATCGCCACT
GGCAGCAGCCACTGGTAACAGGATTAGCAGAGCGAGGTATGTAGGCGGTGCTACAGAGTTCTTGAAGTGG
TGGCCTAACTACGGCTACACTAGAAGGACAGTATTTGGTATCTGCGCTCTGCTGAAGCCAGTTACCTTCG
GAAAAAGAGTTGGTAGCTCTTGATCCGGCAAACAAACCACCGCTGGTAGCGGTGGTTTTTTTGTTTGCAA
GCAGCAGATTACGCGCAGAAAAAAAGGATCTCAAGAAGATCCTTTGATCTTTTCTACGGGGTCTGACGCT
CAGTGGAACGAAAACTCACGTTAAGGGATTTTGGTCATGAGATTATCAAAAAGGATCTTCACCTAGATCC
TTTTAAATTAAAAATGAAGTTTTAAATCAATCTAAAGTATATATGAGTAAACTTGGTCTGACAGTTACCA
ATGCTTAATCAGTGAGGCACCTATCTCAGCGATCTGTCTATTTCGTTCATCCATAGTTGCCTGACTCCCC
GTCGTGTAGATAACTACGATACGGGAGGGCTTACCATCTGGCCCCAGTGCTGCAATGATACCGCGAGACC
CACGCTCACCGGCTCCAGATTTATCAGCAATAAACCAGCCAGCCGGAAGGGCCGAGCGCAGAAGTGGTCC
TGCAACTTTATCCGCCTCCATCCAGTCTATTAATTGTTGCCGGGAAGCTAGAGTAAGTAGTTCGCCAGTT
AATAGTTTGCGCAACGTTGTTGCCATTGCTACAGGCATCGTGGTGTCACGCTCGTCGTTTGGTATGGCTT
CATTCAGCTCCGGTTCCCAACGATCAAGGCGAGTTACATGATCCCCCATGTTGTGCAAAAAAGCGGTTAG
CTCCTTCGGTCCTCCGATCGTTGTCAGAAGTAAGTTGGCCGCAGTGTTATCACTCATGGTTATGGCAGCA
CTGCATAATTCTCTTACTGTCATGCCATCCGTAAGATGCTTTTCTGTGACTGGTGAGTACTCAACCAAGT
CATTCTGAGAATAGTGTATGCGGCGACCGAGTTGCTCTTGCCCGGCGTCAATACGGGATAATACCGCGCC
ACATAGCAGAACTTTAAAAGTGCTCATCATTGGAAAACGTTCTTCGGGGCGAAAACTCTCAAGGATCTTA
CCGCTGTTGAGATCCAGTTCGATGTAACCCACTCGTGCACCCAACTGATCTTCAGCATCTTTTACTTTCA
CCAGCGTTTCTGGGTGAGCAAAAACAGGAAGGCAAAATGCCGCAAAAAAGGGAATAAGGGCGACACGGAA
ATGTTGAATACTCATACTCTTCCTTTTTCAATATTATTGAAGCATTTATCAGGGTTATTGTCTCATGAGC
GGATACATATTTGAATGTATTTAGAAAAATAAACAAATAGGGGTTCCGCGCACATTTCCCCGAAAAGTGC
CACCTAAATTGTAAGCGTTAATATTTTGTTAAAATTCGCGTTAAATTTTTGTTAAATCAGCTCATTTTTT
AACCAATAGGCCGAAATCGGCAAAATCCCTTATAAATCAAAAGAATAGACCGAGATAGGGT
[37 nt withheld, positions 10702-10738]
AAAGAACGTGGACTCCAACGTCAAAGG
[49 nt withheld, positions 10766-10814]
T
[91 nt withheld, positions 10816-10906]
G
[124 nt withheld, positions 10908-11031]
CCCATTCGCCATTCAGGCTGCGCAACTGTTGGGAAGGGCGATCGGTGCGGGCCTCTTCGCTATTACGCCA
GCTGGCGAAAGGGGGATGTGCTGCAAGGCGATTAAGTTGGGTAACGCCAGGGTTTTCCCAGTCACGACGT
TGTAAAACGACGGCCAGTGAGCGCGCCTCGTTCATTCACGTTTTTGAACCCGTGGAGGACGGGCAGACTC
GCGGTGCAAATGTGTTTTACAGCGTGATGGAGCAGATGAAGATGCTCGACACGCTGCAGAACACGCAGCT
AGATTAACCCTAGAAAGATAATCATATTGTGACGTACGTTAAAGATAATCATGTGTAAAATTGACGCATG
TGTTTTATCGGTCTGTATATCGAGGTTTATTTATTAATTTGAATAGATATTAAGTTTTATTATATTTACA
CTTACATACTAATAATAAATTCAACAAACAATTTATTTATGTTTATTTATTTATTAAAAAAAACAAAAAC
TCAAAATTTCTTCTATAAAGTAACAAAACTTTTATGAGGGACAGCCCCCCCCCAAAGCCCCCAGGGATGT
AATTACGTCCCTCCCCCGCTAGGGGGCAGCAGCGAGCCGCCCGGGGCTCCGCTCCGGTCCGGCGCTCCCC
CCGCATCCCCGAGCCGGCAGCGTGCGGGGACAGCCCGGGCACGGGGAAGGTGGCACGGGATCGCTTTCCT
CTGAACGCTTCTCGCTGCTCTTTGAGCCTGCAGACACCTGGGGGGATACGGGGAAAAGGCCTCCACGGCC
TTAATTAAGGGAGGTGGTCCCTGCAGTTACGCCAATGATAACCCCCGCCAGAAAAATCTTAGTAGCCTTC
CCTTTTTGTTTTCCGTGCCCCAACTCGGCGGATTGACTCGGCCCCTTCCGGAAACACCCGAATCAACTTC
TAGTCAAATTATTGTTCACGCCGCAATGACCCACCCCTGGCCCGCGTCTGTGGAACTGACCCCTGGTGTA
CAGGAGAGTTCGCTGCTGAAAGTGGTCCCAAAGGGGTACTAGTTTTTAAGCTCCCAACTCCCCCTCCCCC
AGCGTCTGGAGGATTCCACACCCTCGCACCGCAGGGGCGAGGAAGTGGGCGGAGTCCGGTTTTGGCGCCA
GCCGCTGAGGCTGCCAAGCAGAAAAGCCACCGCTGAGGAGACTCCGGTCACTGTCCTCGCCCCGCCTCCC
CCTTCCCTCCCCTTGGGGACCACCGGGCGCCACGCCGCGAACGGTAAGTGCCGCGGTCGTCGGCGCCTCC
GCCCTCCCCCTAGGGCCCCAATTCCCAGCGGGCGCGGCGCGCGGCCCCTCCCCCCGCCGGGCGCGCGCCC
GCTGCCCCGCCCTTCGTGGCCGCCCGGCGTGGGCGGTGCCACCCCTCCCCCCGGCGGCCCCGCGCGCAGC
TCCCGGCTCCCTCCCCCTTCGGATGTGGCTTGAGCTGTAGGCGCGGAGGGTACCAGTTTACTCCCTATCA
GTGATAGAGAACGTATGAAGAGTTTACTCCCTATCAGTGATAGAGAACGTATGCAGACTTTACTCCCTAT
CAGTGATAGAGAACGTATAAGGAGTTTACTCCCTATCAGTGATAGAGAACGTATGACCAGTTTACTCCCT
ATCAGTGATAGAGAACGTATCTACAGTTTACTCCCTATCAGTGATAGAGAACGTATATCCAGTTTACTCC
CTATCAGTGATAGAGAACGTATAAGCTTTAGGCGTGTACGGTGGGCGCCTATAAAAGCAGAGCTCGTTTA
GTGAACCGTCAGATCGCCTGGAGCAATTCCACAACACTTTTGTCTTATACCAACTTTCCGTACCACTTCC
TACCCTCGTAAAGGATCCGCCGCCACCATGTTTGTGAAGTCTGAAACACTGGAACTTAAAGAAGAGGAAG
ATGTCTTGGTTTTGCTGGGCTCTGCAGCACCAGCGCTCGCCGCTTTGACGCCTTTGAGTAGTTCCGCTGA
TGAGGAAGAAGAAGAAGAACCCGGAGCATCCGGTGGTGCTCGCCGCCAAAGAGGAGCAGAAGCTGGACAA
GGAGCTCGCGGCGGTGTCGCAGCCGGGGCAGAAGGTTGTAGGCCAGCCAGGTTGCTCGGGTTGGTGCATG
ACTGTAAGAGGAGACCGAGCAGGGCAAGGGCTGTGAGTAGAGGTGCTAAAACTGCAGAAACTGTCCAAAG
AATTAAGAAGACTAGACGACTTAAAGCTAATAATAGGGAACGCAATAGGATGCATAATCTGAATGCCGCC
CTCGATGCCCTTAGAGAAGTACTGCCAACTTTTCCTGAAGATGCAAAACTGACAAAGATTGAAACTCTCC
GTTTTGCACATAATTATATTTGGGCTTTGACTGAAACACTCCGGCTTGCAGACCATTGTGGTGGTGGCGG
AGGAGGTCTTCCAGGCGCCCTGTTTAGCGAAGCCGTCCTCTTGGCCCCTGGTGGAGCGTCAGCTGCTCTC
TCTTCCTCAGGCGATGCACCGGCCCCAGCTTCAACCTGGTCATGTACAAATGCCCCAGCCCCAAGCAGTA
GCGTTAGCTCTAACTCAACAGCCCCTTATAGTTGTACCCTCGCACCGGCAGCCCCTGCGGGTAGTGATAT
GGATTACTGGCAACCTCCTCCACCGGATAAACATCGTTACGCCCCACATTTGCCAATCGCGCGAGACTGC
ATTCTGTAAGTTAACGTTTAAACTCGCGAATCGATCGCCCACCCCAACTTGTTTATTGCAGCTTATAATG
GTTACAAATAAAGCAATAGCATCACAAATTTCACAAATAAAGCATTTTTTTCACTGCATTCTAGTTGTGG
TTTGTCCAAACTCATCAATGTATCTTATCATGTCTGTATACCGTCGACCTCTAGCTAGAGCTTGGCGTAA
TCATGGTCATAGCTGTTTCCTGTGTGAAATTGTTATCCGCTCACAATTCCACACAACATACGAGCCGGAA
GCATAAAGTGTAAAGCCTGGGGTGCCTAATGAGTGAGCTAACTCACATTAATTGCGTTGCGCTCACTGCC
CGCTTTCCAGTCGGGAAACCTGTCGTGCCAGCTGCATTAATGAATCGGCCAACGC
Features (pLannotate 1.2.2; 35 found; start..end, strand, type, name):
     32..104     -  rep_origin     RSF ori (fragment): Plasmids containing the RSF 1030 origin of replication can be propagated in E. coli cells that contain additional plasmids with compatible origins.
    369..424     -  polyA_signal   β-globin poly(A) signal: rabbit β-globin polyadenylation signal (Gil and Proudfoot, 1987)
    495..575     -  CDS            HBB (fragment): HBB_PONPY - Experimental evidence at transcript level: Swiss-Prot protein existence level 2. Involved in oxygen transport from the lung to the various peripheral tissues. From Pongo pygmaeus (Bornean orangutan).
    709..1326    -  CDS            tetR: TETR2_ECOLX - Experimental evidence at protein level: Swiss-Prot protein existence level 1. TetR is the repressor of the tetracycline resistance element; its N-terminal region forms a helix-turn-helix structure and binds DNA. Binding of tetracycline to TetR reduces the repressor affinity for the tetracycline resistance gene (tetA) promoter operator sites. From Escherichia coli.
   1385..2401    -  intron         chimeric intron: chimera between introns from chicken β-actin and rabbit β-globin
   2402..2679    -  promoter       chicken β-actin promoter: No description available
   2681..3060    -  enhancer       CMV enhancer: human cytomegalovirus immediate early enhancer
   3061..3109    +  polyA_signal   poly(A) signal: synthetic polyadenylation signal
   3123..3214    +  misc_feature   pause site: RNA polymerase II transcriptional pause signal from the human α2 globin gene
   3759..3887    -  CDS            OR51A4 (fragment): O51A4_HUMAN - Experimental evidence at transcript level: Swiss-Prot protein existence level 2. Odorant receptor. From Homo sapiens (Human).
   3913..4071    -  CDS            OR51A7 (fragment): O51A7_HUMAN - Experimental evidence at transcript level: Swiss-Prot protein existence level 2. Odorant receptor. From Homo sapiens (Human).
   4426..4459    +  protein_bind   loxP: Cre-mediated recombination occurs in the 8-bp core sequence (GCATACAT). Cre recombinase
   4459..5619    +  promoter       EF-1α promoter: strong constitutive promoter for human elongation factor EF-1α
   5633..6229    +  CDS            PuroR (fragment): puromycin N-acetyltransferase; pac from Streptomyces; confers resistance to puromycin
   6395..7105    +  CDS            mTagBFP2: mTagBFP2 is a basic (constitutively fluorescent) blue fluorescent protein published in 2011, derived from Entacmaea quadricolor. It is reported to be a very rapidly-maturing monomer with very low acid sensitivity.
   7125..7349    +  polyA_signal   bGH poly(A) signal: bovine growth hormone polyadenylation signal
   7350..7383    +  protein_bind   loxP: Cre-mediated recombination occurs in the 8-bp core sequence (GCATACAT). Cre recombinase
   7943..8410    +  CDS            B (fragment): PORTL_LAMBD - Experimental evidence at protein level: Swiss-Prot protein existence level 1. Forms the portal vertex of the capsid (PubMed:6228056, PubMed:6232391). This portal plays critical roles in head assembly, genome packaging, neck/tail attachment, and genome ejection (Probable). The portal protein multimerizes as a single ring-shaped homododecamer arranged around a central channel (PubMed:6232391). Binds to the terminase subunits to form the packaging machine (PubMed:7799432). From Escherichia phage lambda (Bacteriophage lambda).
   8446..8468    -  protein_bind   lac operator (fragment): The lac repressor binds to the lac operator to inhibit transcription in E. coli. This inhibition can be relieved by adding lactose or isopropyl-β-D-thiogalactopyranoside (IPTG). lac repressor encoded by lacI
   8472..8502    -  promoter       lac promoter: promoter for the E. coli lac operon
   8517..8538    -  protein_bind   CAP binding site: CAP binding activates transcription in the presence of cAMP. E. coli catabolite activator protein
   8551..8643    -  CDS            lacI (fragment): lac repressor; lacI; The lac repressor binds to the lac operator to inhibit transcription in E. coli. This inhibition can be relieved by adding lactose or isopropyl-β-D-thiogalactopyranoside (IPTG).
   8826..9414    -  rep_origin     ori: high-copy-number ColE1/pMB1/pBR322/pUC origin of replication
   9585..10445   -  CDS            AmpR: β-lactamase; bla; confers resistance to ampicillin, carbenicillin, and related antibiotics
  10446..10550   -  promoter       AmpR promoter: bla
  10603..11031   -  rep_origin     f1 ori (sequence partly withheld): f1 bacteriophage origin of replication; arrow indicates direction of (+) strand synthesis
  11036..11191   -  CDS            lacZα (fragment): LacZα fragment of β-galactosidase; lacZ fragment
  11193..11312   +  CDS            B (fragment): PORTL_LAMBD - Experimental evidence at protein level: Swiss-Prot protein existence level 1. Forms the portal vertex of the capsid (PubMed:6228056, PubMed:6232391). This portal plays critical roles in head assembly, genome packaging, neck/tail attachment, and genome ejection (Probable). The portal protein multimerizes as a single ring-shaped homododecamer arranged around a central channel (PubMed:6232391). Binds to the terminase subunits to form the packaging machine (PubMed:7799432). From Escherichia phage lambda (Bacteriophage lambda).
  12486..12863   +  promoter       TRE3G promoter: 3rd-generation Tet-responsive promoter that can be activated by binding of Tet-On® 3G
  12879..13694   +  CDS            NEUROG2: NGN2_HUMAN - Also known as ATOH4, BHLHA8, NGN2. Experimental evidence at protein level: Swiss-Prot protein existence level 1. Transcriptional regulator. Involved in neuronal differentiation. Activates transcription by binding to the E box (5'- CANNTG-3'). From Homo sapiens (Human).
  13737..13858   +  polyA_signal   SV40 poly(A) signal: SV40 polyadenylation signal
  13929..13951   -  protein_bind   lac operator (fragment): The lac repressor binds to the lac operator to inhibit transcription in E. coli. This inhibition can be relieved by adding lactose or isopropyl-β-D-thiogalactopyranoside (IPTG). lac repressor encoded by lacI
  13955..13985   -  promoter       lac promoter: promoter for the E. coli lac operon
  14000..14021   -  protein_bind   CAP binding site: CAP binding activates transcription in the presence of cAMP. E. coli catabolite activator protein
  14034..30      -  CDS            lacI (fragment) (across the origin): lac repressor; lacI; The lac repressor binds to the lac operator to inhibit transcription in E. coli. This inhibition can be relieved by adding lactose or isopropyl-β-D-thiogalactopyranoside (IPTG).
